Addgene plasmid #42213: pC1-HyPer-C199S
Purpose: Peroxide-insensitive version of HyPer to be used as a pH-control. Can be applied as a pH sensor.
Depositing lab: Vsevolod Belousov. Depositing organization: Shemyakin-Ovchinnikov Institute of Bioorganic Chemistry. Publication: Genetically encoded fluorescent indicator for intracellular hydrogen peroxide. Belousov VV, Fradkov AF, Lukyanov KA, Staroverov DB, Shakhbazov KS, Terskikh AV, Lukyanov S. Nat Methods. 2006 Apr;3(4):281-6. 10.1038/nmeth866 PubMed 16554833.
Backbone
  Vector backbone: pC1
  Backbone size w/o insert (bp): 3982
  Total vector size (bp): 5419
  Vector type: Mammalian Expression
Growth in bacteria
  Bacterial resistance: Kanamycin, 50 μg/mL
  Growth temperature: 37°C
  Growth strain: XL1 Blue
  Copy number: High Copy
Gene/Insert
  Gene/Insert name: HYPER C199S (alt name: SYPHER)
  Species: Synthetic
  Insert size (bp): 1437
  Promoter: CMV
  Cloning method: Restriction Enzyme; 5′ cloning site NheI (not destroyed); 3′ cloning site HindIII (not destroyed)
  Sequencing primers: 5′ cggtgggaggtctatataag; 3′ tgggaggttttttaaagcaag
Terms and licenses: Academic/Nonprofit Terms; Industry Terms: Not Available to Industry
How to cite: pC1-HyPer-C199S was a gift from Vsevolod Belousov (Addgene plasmid # 42213 ; http://n2t.net/addgene:42213 ; RRID:Addgene_42213)
