[The description below was written by a language model from this plasmid's Addgene catalogue record.]
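Description:
pC1-HyPer-C199S is a mammalian expression plasmid of about 5.4 kb, built on a pC1 backbone of roughly 4 kb. It is propagated in E. coli as a high-copy plasmid under kanamycin selection. The record gives no feature table, so the origin of replication, the polyadenylation signal and any mammalian selection marker are not documented, although they would be expected in a vector of this type.

The payload is a synthetic insert of about 1.4 kb, HyPer C199S (also known as SypHer), cloned between NheI and HindIII sites that both remain intact. It is expressed from the CMV promoter, a strong constitutive promoter for transient or stable expression in mammalian cells. HyPer is a genetically encoded fluorescent indicator for intracellular hydrogen peroxide. From general knowledge, it consists of a circularly permuted yellow fluorescent protein inserted into the regulatory domain of the bacterial peroxide-sensing protein OxyR. The C199S substitution replaces the cysteine needed for the reaction with peroxide, so the probe no longer responds to hydrogen peroxide. Its fluorescence still depends on pH, as it does in the parent sensor.

The construct therefore serves mainly as a control alongside HyPer. It allows changes in the HyPer signal that reflect real peroxide production to be distinguished from artefacts caused by shifts in intracellular pH. The record notes that it can also be used in its own right as a genetically encoded pH sensor in live-cell imaging. No additional tags or subcellular targeting sequences are stated.
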