>Addgene plasmid #42213 | pC1-HyPer-C199S | depositor partial sequence | sequence record 69588 | HyPerC199S
ATGGAGATGGCAAGCCAGCAGGGCGAGACGATGTCCGGACCGCTGCACATTGGTTTGATTCCCACAGTTG
GACCGTACCTGCTACCGCATATTATCCCTATGCTGCACCAGACCTTTCCAAAGCTGGAAATGTATCTGCA
TGAAGCACAGACCCACCAGTTACTGGCGCAACTGGACAGCGGCAAACTCGATTGCGTGATCCTCGCGCTG
GTGAAAGAGAGCGAAGCATTCATTGAAGTGCCGTTGTTTGATGAGCCAATGTTGCTGGCTATCTATGAAG
ATCACCCGTGGGCGAACCGCGAATGCGTACCGATGGCCGATCTGGCAGGGGAAAAACTGCTGATGCTGGA
AGATGGTCACTCTTTGCGCGATCAGGCAATGTCCGCCGGCTACAACAGCGACAACGTCTATATCATGGCC
GACAAGCAGAAGAACGGCATCAAGGCCAACTTCAAGATCCGCCACAACGTCGAGGACGGCAGCGTGCAGC
TCGCCGACCACTACCAGCAGAACACCCCCATCGGCGACGGCCCCGTGCTGCTGCCCGACAACCACTACCT
GAGCTTCCAGTCCGTCCTGAGCAAAGACCCCAACGAGAAGCGCGATCACATGGTCCTGCTGGAGTTCGTG
ACCGCCGCCGGGATCACTCTCGGCATGGACGAGCTGTACAACGTGGATGGCGGTAGCGGTGGCACCGGCA
GCAAGGGCGAGGAGCTGTTCACCGGGGTGGTGCCCATCCTGGTCGAGCTGGACGGCGACGTAAACGGCCA
CAAGTTCAGCGTGTCCGGCGAGGGCGAGGGCGATGCCACCTACGGCAAGCTGACCCTGAAGCTGATCTGC
ACCACCGGCAAGCTGCCCGTGCCCTGGCCCACCCTCGTGACCACCCTCGGCTACGGCCTGAAGTGCTTCG
CCCGCTACCCCGACCACATGAAGCAGCACGACTTCTTCAAGTCCGCCATGCCCGAAGGCTACGTCCAGGA
GCGCACCATCTTCTTCAAGGACGACGGCAACTACAAGACCCGCGCCGAGGTGAAGTTCGAGGGCGACACC
CTGGTGAACCGCATCGAGCTGAAGGGCATCGGCTTCAAGGAGGACGGCAACATCCTGGGGCACAAGCTGG
AGTACAACGGCACCGGTTTCTGTTTTGAAGCCGGGGCGGATGAAGATACACACTTCCGCGCGACCAGCCT
GGAAACTCTGCGCAACATGGTGGCGGCAGGTAGCGGGATCACTTTACTGCCAGCGCTGGCTGTGCCGCCG
GAGCGCAAACGCGATGGGGTTGTTTATCTGCCGTGCATTAAGCCGGAACCACGCCGCACTATTGGCCTGG
TTTATCGTCCTGGCTCACCGCTGCGCAGCCGCTATGAGCAGCTGGCAGAGGCCATCCGCGCAAGAATGGA
TGGCCATTTCGATAAAGTTTTAAAACAGGCGGTTTAA
