>Addgene plasmid #42213 | pC1-HyPer-C199S | addgene partial sequence | sequence record 72886 | CMV-F 5'-CGCAAATGGGCGGTAGGCGTG-3'
CTGGTTTAGTGAACCGTCAGATCCGCTAGCGCCACCATGGAGATGGCAAGCCAGCAGGGCGAGACGATGT
CCGGACCGCTGCACATTGGTTTGATTCCCACAGTTGGACCGTACCTGCTACCGCATATTATCCCTATGCT
GCACCAGACCTTTCCAAAGCTGGAAATGTATCTGCATGAAGCACAGACCCACCAGTTACTGGCGCAACTG
GACAGCGGCAAACTCGATTGCGTGATCCTCGCGCTGGTGAAAGAGAGCGAAGCATTCATTGAAGTGCCGT
TGTTTGATGAGCCAATGTTGCTGGCTATCTATGAAGATCACCCGTGGGCGAACCGCGAATGCGTACCGAT
GGCCGATCTGGCAGGGGAAAAACTGCTGATGCTGGAAGATGGTCACTCTTTGCGCGATCAGGCAATGTCC
GCCGGCTACAACAGCGACAACGTCTATATCATGGCCGACAAGCAGAAGAACGGCATCAAGGCCAACTTCA
AGATCCGCCACAACGTCGAGGACGGCAGCGTGCAGCTCGCCGACCACTACCAGCAGAACACCCCCATCGG
CGACGGCCCCGTGCTGCTGCCCGACAACCACTACCTGAGCTTCCAGTCCGTCCTGAGCAAAGACCCCAAC
GAGAAGCGCGATCACATGGTCCTGCTGGAGTTCGTGACCGCCGCCGGGATCACTCTCGGCATGGACGAGC
TGTACAACGTGGATGGCGGTAGCGGTGGCACCGGCAGCAAGGGCGAGGAGCTGTTCACCGGGGTGGTGCC
CATCCTGGTCGAGCTGGACGGCGACGTAAACGGCCACAAGTTCAGCGTGTCCGGCGAGGGCGAGGGCGAT
GCCACCTACGGCAAGCTGACCCTGAAGCTGATCTGCACCACCGGCAAGCTGCCCGTGCCCTGGCCCACCC
TCGTGACCACCCTCGGCTACGGCCTGAAGTGCTTCGCCCGCTACCCCGACCACATGAAGCAGCACGACTT
CTTCAAGTCC
