>Addgene plasmid #42213 | pC1-HyPer-C199S | addgene partial sequence | sequence record 73474 | SV40pA-R 5'-GAAATTTGTGATGCTATTGC-3'
TGTTTCAGGTTCAGGGGGAGGTGTGGGAGGTTTTTTAAAGCAAGTAAAACCTCTACAAATGTGGTATGGC
TGATTATGATCAGTTATCTAGATCCGGTGGATCCCGGGCCCGCGGTACCGTCGACTGCAGAATTCGAAGC
TTTTAAACCGCCTGTTTTAAAACTTTATCGAAATGGCCATCCATTCTTGCGCGGATGGCCTCTGCCAGCT
GCTCATAGCGGCTGCGCAGCGGTGAGCCAGGACGATAAACCAGGCCAATAGTGCGGCGTGGTTCCGGCTT
AATGCACGGCAGATAAACAACCCCATCGCGTTTGCGCTCCGGCGGCACAGCCAGCGCTGGCAGTAAAGTG
ATCCCGCTACCTGCCGCCACCATGTTGCGCAGAGTTTCCAGGCTGGTCGCGCGGAAGTGTGTATCTTCAT
CCGCCCCGGCTTCAAAACAGAAACCGGTGCCGTTGTACTCCAGCTTGTGCCCCAGGATGTTGCCGTCCTC
CTTGAAGCCGATGCCCTTCAGCTCGATGCGGTTCACCAGGGTGTCGCCCTCGAACTTCACCTCGGCGCGG
GTCTTGTAGTTGCCGTCGTCCTTGAAGAAGATGGTGCGCTCCTGGACGTAGCCTTCGGGCATGGCGGACT
TGAAGAAGTCGTGCTGCTTCATGTGGTCGGGGTAGCGGGCGAAGCACTTCAGGCCGTAGCCGAGGGTGGT
CACGAGGGTGGGCCAGGGCACGGGCAGCTTGCCGGTGGTGCAGATCAGCTTCAGGGTCAGCTTGCCGTAG
GTGGCATCGCCCTCGCCCTCGCCGGACACGCTGAACTTGTGGCCGTTTACGTCGCCGTCCAGCTCGACCA
GGATGGGCACCACCCCGGTGAACAGCTCCTCGCCCTTGCTGCCGGTGCCACCGCTACCGCCATCCACGTT
GTACAGCTCGTCCATGCCGA
