LOCUS       Exported 5419 bp ds-DNA circular SYN 12-MAY-2021
DEFINITION  Peroxide-insensitive version of HyPer to be used as a pH-control.
            Can be applied as a pH sensor..
ACCESSION   .
VERSION     .
KEYWORDS    pC1-HyPer-C199S
SOURCE      synthetic DNA construct
  ORGANISM  synthetic DNA construct
REFERENCE   1 (bases 1 to 5419)
  AUTHORS   Belousov VV, Fradkov AF, Lukyanov KA, Staroverov DB, Shakhbazov KS,
            Terskikh AV, Lukyanov S
  TITLE     Genetically encoded fluorescent indicator for intracellular hydrogen
            peroxide.
  JOURNAL   Nat Methods. 2006 Apr;3(4):281-6.
  PUBMED    16554833
REFERENCE   2 (bases 1 to 5419)
  AUTHORS   .
  TITLE     Direct Submission
  JOURNAL   Exported May 12, 2021 from SnapGene Server 1.1.58
            http://www.snapgene.com
FEATURES             Location/Qualifiers
     source          1..5419
                     /organism="synthetic DNA construct"
                     /mol_type="other DNA"
     enhancer        61..364
                     /label=CMV enhancer
                     /note="human cytomegalovirus immediate early enhancer"
     promoter        365..568
                     /label=CMV promoter
                     /note="human cytomegalovirus (CMV) immediate early
                     promoter"
     primer_bind     519..539
                     /label=CMV-F
                     /note="Human CMV immediate early promoter, forward primer"
     regulatory      597..606
                     /regulatory_class="other"
                     /note="vertebrate consensus sequence for strong initiation
                     of translation (Kozak, 1987)"
     CDS             603..2039
                     /codon_start=1
                     /product="improved fluorescent indicator for intracellular
                     H2O2 (Bilan et al., 2013)"
                     /label=HyPer-3
                     /translation="MEMASQQGETMSGPLHIGLIPTVGPYLLPHIIPMLHQTFPKLEMY
                     LHEAQTHQLLAQLDSGKLDCVILALVKESEAFIEVPLFDEPMLLAIYEDHPWANRECVP
                     MADLAGEKLLMLEDGHSLRDQAMSAGYNSDNVYIMADKQKNGIKANFKIRHNVEDGSVQ
                     LADHYQQNTPIGDGPVLLPDNHYLSFQSVLSKDPNEKRDHMVLLEFVTAAGITLGMDEL
                     YNVDGGSGGTGSKGEELFTGVVPILVELDGDVNGHKFSVSGEGEGDATYGKLTLKLICT
                     TGKLPVPWPTLVTTLGYGLKCFARYPDHMKQHDFFKSAMPEGYVQERTIFFKDDGNYKT
                     RAEVKFEGDTLVNRIELKGIGFKEDGNILGHKLEYNGTGFCFEAGADEDTHFRATSLET
                     LRNMVAAGSGITLLPALAVPPERKRDGVVYLPCIKPEPRRTIGLVYRPGSPLRSRYEQL
                     AEAIRARMDGHFDKVLKQAV"
     primer_bind     1211..1232
                     /label=EGFP-C
                     /note="EGFP, forward primer"
     primer_bind     complement(1341..1362)
                     /label=EGFP-N
                     /note="EGFP, reverse primer"
     primer_bind     complement(1602..1621)
                     /label=EXFP-R
                     /note="For distinguishing EGFP variants, reverse primer"
     polyA_signal    2207..2328
                     /label=SV40 poly(A) signal
                     /note="SV40 polyadenylation signal"
     primer_bind     complement(2244..2263)
                     /label=SV40pA-R
                     /note="SV40 polyA, reverse primer"
     primer_bind     2298..2317
                     /label=EBV-rev
                     /note="SV40 polyA terminator, reverse primer"
     rep_origin      complement(2335..2790)
                     /direction=LEFT
                     /label=f1 ori
                     /note="f1 bacteriophage origin of replication; arrow
                     indicates direction of (+) strand synthesis"
     primer_bind     complement(2472..2493)
                     /label=F1ori-F
                     /note="F1 origin, forward primer"
     primer_bind     2684..2703
                     /label=F1ori-R
                     /note="F1 origin, reverse primer"
     promoter        2817..2921
                     /gene="bla"
                     /label=AmpR promoter
     promoter        2923..3280
                     /label=SV40 promoter
                     /note="SV40 enhancer and early promoter"
     primer_bind     complement(2946..2966)
                     /label=pBABE 3'
                     /note="SV40 enhancer, reverse primer for pBABE vectors"
     rep_origin      3131..3266
                     /label=SV40 ori
                     /note="SV40 origin of replication"
     primer_bind     3193..3212
                     /label=SV40pro-F
                     /note="SV40 promoter/origin, forward primer"
     CDS             3315..4109
                     /codon_start=1
                     /gene="aph(3')-II (or nptII)"
                     /product="aminoglycoside phosphotransferase from Tn5"
                     /label=NeoR/KanR
                     /note="confers resistance to neomycin, kanamycin, and G418
                     (Geneticin(R))"
                     /translation="MIEQDGLHAGSPAAWVERLFGYDWAQQTIGCSDAAVFRLSAQGRP
                     VLFVKTDLSGALNELQDEAARLSWLATTGVPCAAVLDVVTEAGRDWLLLGEVPGQDLLS
                     SHLAPAEKVSIMADAMRRLHTLDPATCPFDHQAKHRIERARTRMEAGLVDQDDLDEEHQ
                     GLAPAELFARLKASMPDGEDLVVTHGDACLPNIMVENGRFSGFIDCGRLGVADRYQDIA
                     LATRDIAEELGGEWADRFLVLYGIAAPDSQRIAFYRLLDEFF"
     primer_bind     complement(3369..3388)
                     /label=Neo-R
                     /note="Neomycin resistance gene, reverse primer"
     primer_bind     3979..3998
                     /label=Neo-F
                     /note="Neomycin resistance gene, forward primer"
     primer_bind     complement(4297..4316)
                     /label=TK-pA-R
                     /note="Thymidine kinase polyA, reverse primer"
     polyA_signal    4341..4388
                     /label=HSV TK poly(A) signal
                     /note="herpes simplex virus thymidine kinase
                     polyadenylation signal (Cole and Stacy, 1985)"
     rep_origin      4717..5305
                     /direction=RIGHT
                     /label=ori
                     /note="high-copy-number ColE1/pMB1/pBR322/pUC origin of
                     replication"
     primer_bind     5206..5225
                     /label=pBR322ori-F
                     /note="pBR322 origin, forward primer"
ORIGIN
        1 tagttattaa tagtaatcaa ttacggggtc attagttcat agcccatata tggagttccg
       61 cgttacataa cttacggtaa atggcccgcc tggctgaccg cccaacgacc cccgcccatt
      121 gacgtcaata atgacgtatg ttcccatagt aacgccaata gggactttcc attgacgtca
      181 atgggtggag tatttacggt aaactgccca cttggcagta catcaagtgt atcatatgcc
      241 aagtacgccc cctattgacg tcaatgacgg taaatggccc gcctggcatt atgcccagta
      301 catgacctta tgggactttc ctacttggca gtacatctac gtattagtca tcgctattac
      361 catggtgatg cggttttggc agtacatcaa tgggcgtgga tagcggtttg actcacgggg
      421 atttccaagt ctccacccca ttgacgtcaa tgggagtttg ttttggcacc aaaatcaacg
      481 ggactttcca aaatgtcgta acaactccgc cccattgacg caaatgggcg gtaggcgtgt
      541 acggtgggag gtctatataa gcagagctgg tttagtgaac cgtcagatcc gctagcgcca
      601 ccatggagat ggcaagccag cagggcgaga cgatgtccgg accgctgcac attggtttga
      661 ttcccacagt tggaccgtac ctgctaccgc atattatccc tatgctgcac cagacctttc
      721 caaagctgga aatgtatctg catgaagcac agacccacca gttactggcg caactggaca
      781 gcggcaaact cgattgcgtg atcctcgcgc tggtgaaaga gagcgaagca ttcattgaag
      841 tgccgttgtt tgatgagcca atgttgctgg ctatctatga agatcacccg tgggcgaacc
      901 gcgaatgcgt accgatggcc gatctggcag gggaaaaact gctgatgctg gaagatggtc
      961 actctttgcg cgatcaggca atgtccgccg gctacaacag cgacaacgtc tatatcatgg
     1021 ccgacaagca gaagaacggc atcaaggcca acttcaagat ccgccacaac gtcgaggacg
     1081 gcagcgtgca gctcgccgac cactaccagc agaacacccc catcggcgac ggccccgtgc
     1141 tgctgcccga caaccactac ctgagcttcc agtccgtcct gagcaaagac cccaacgaga
     1201 agcgcgatca catggtcctg ctggagttcg tgaccgccgc cgggatcact ctcggcatgg
     1261 acgagctgta caacgtggat ggcggtagcg gtggcaccgg cagcaagggc gaggagctgt
     1321 tcaccggggt ggtgcccatc ctggtcgagc tggacggcga cgtaaacggc cacaagttca
     1381 gcgtgtccgg cgagggcgag ggcgatgcca cctacggcaa gctgaccctg aagctgatct
     1441 gcaccaccgg caagctgccc gtgccctggc ccaccctcgt gaccaccctc ggctacggcc
     1501 tgaagtgctt cgcccgctac cccgaccaca tgaagcagca cgacttcttc aagtccgcca
     1561 tgcccgaagg ctacgtccag gagcgcacca tcttcttcaa ggacgacggc aactacaaga
     1621 cccgcgccga ggtgaagttc gagggcgaca ccctggtgaa ccgcatcgag ctgaagggca
     1681 tcggcttcaa ggaggacggc aacatcctgg ggcacaagct ggagtacaac ggcaccggtt
     1741 tctgttttga agccggggcg gatgaagata cacacttccg cgcgaccagc ctggaaactc
     1801 tgcgcaacat ggtggcggca ggtagcggga tcactttact gccagcgctg gctgtgccgc
     1861 cggagcgcaa acgcgatggg gttgtttatc tgccgtgcat taagccggaa ccacgccgca
     1921 ctattggcct ggtttatcgt cctggctcac cgctgcgcag ccgctatgag cagctggcag
     1981 aggccatccg cgcaagaatg gatggccatt tcgataaagt tttaaaacag gcggtttaaa
     2041 agcttcgaat tctgcagtcg acggtaccgc gggcccggga tccaccggat ctagataact
     2101 gatcataatc agccatacca catttgtaga ggttttactt gctttaaaaa acctcccaca
     2161 cctccccctg aacctgaaac ataaaatgaa tgcaattgtt gttgttaact tgtttattgc
     2221 agcttataat ggttacaaat aaagcaatag catcacaaat ttcacaaata aagcattttt
     2281 ttcactgcat tctagttgtg gtttgtccaa actcatcaat gtatcttaac gcgtaaattg
     2341 taagcgttaa tattttgtta aaattcgcgt taaatttttg ttaaatcagc tcatttttta
     2401 accaataggc cgaaatcggc aaaatccctt ataaatcaaa agaatagacc gagatagggt
     2461 tgagtgttgt tccagtttgg aacaagagtc cactattaaa gaacgtggac tccaacgtca
     2521 aaggnnnnnn nnnnnnnnnn nnnnnnnnnn nnnnnnnnnn nnnnnnnnnn nnntnnnnnn
     2581 nnnnnnnnnn nnnnnnnnnn nnnnnnnnnn nnnnnnnnnn nnnnnnnnnn nnnnnnnnnn
     2641 nnnnnnnnnn nnnnnnnnnn nnnnngnnnn nnnnnnnnnn nnnnnnnnnn nnnnnnnnnn
     2701 nnnnnnnnnn nnnnnnnnnn nnnnnnnnnn nnnnnnnnnn nnnnnnnnnn nnnnnnnnnn
     2761 nnnnnnnnnn nnnnnnnnnn nnnnnnnnnn caggtggcac ttttcgggga aatgtgcgcg
     2821 gaacccctat ttgtttattt ttctaaatac attcaaatat gtatccgctc atgagacaat
     2881 aaccctgata aatgcttcaa taatattgaa aaaggaagag tcctgaggcg gaaagaacca
     2941 gctgtggaat gtgtgtcagt tagggtgtgg aaagtcccca ggctccccag caggcagaag
     3001 tatgcaaagc atgcatctca attagtcagc aaccaggtgt ggaaagtccc caggctcccc
     3061 agcaggcaga agtatgcaaa gcatgcatct caattagtca gcaaccatag tcccgcccct
     3121 aactccgccc atcccgcccc taactccgcc cagttccgcc cattctccgc cccatggctg
     3181 actaattttt tttatttatg cagaggccga ggccgcctcg gcctctgagc tattccagaa
     3241 gtagtgagga ggcttttttg gaggcctagg cttttgcaaa gatcgatcaa gagacaggat
     3301 gaggatcgtt tcgcatgatt gaacaagatg gattgcacgc aggttctccg gccgcttggg
     3361 tggagaggct attcggctat gactgggcac aacagacaat cggctgctct gatgccgccg
     3421 tgttccggct gtcagcgcag gggcgcccgg ttctttttgt caagaccgac ctgtccggtg
     3481 ccctgaatga actgcaagac gaggcagcgc ggctatcgtg gctggccacg acgggcgttc
     3541 cttgcgcagc tgtgctcgac gttgtcactg aagcgggaag ggactggctg ctattgggcg
     3601 aagtgccggg gcaggatctc ctgtcatctc accttgctcc tgccgagaaa gtatccatca
     3661 tggctgatgc aatgcggcgg ctgcatacgc ttgatccggc tacctgccca ttcgaccacc
     3721 aagcgaaaca tcgcatcgag cgagcacgta ctcggatgga agccggtctt gtcgatcagg
     3781 atgatctgga cgaagagcat caggggctcg cgccagccga actgttcgcc aggctcaagg
     3841 cgagcatgcc cgacggcgag gatctcgtcg tgacccatgg cgatgcctgc ttgccgaata
     3901 tcatggtgga aaatggccgc ttttctggat tcatcgactg tggccggctg ggtgtggcgg
     3961 accgctatca ggacatagcg ttggctaccc gtgatattgc tgaagagctt ggcggcgaat
     4021 gggctgaccg cttcctcgtg ctttacggta tcgccgctcc cgattcgcag cgcatcgcct
     4081 tctatcgcct tcttgacgag ttcttctgag cgggactctg gggttcgaaa tgaccgacca
     4141 agcgacgccc aacctgccat cacgagattt cgattccacc gccgccttct atgaaaggtt
     4201 gggcttcgga atcgttttcc gggacgccgg ctggatgatc ctccagcgcg gggatctcat
     4261 gctggagttc ttcgcccacc ctagggggag gctaactgaa acacggaagg agacaatacc
     4321 ggaaggaacc cgcgctatga cggcaataaa aagacagaat aaaacgcacg gtgttgggtc
     4381 gtttgttcat aaacgcgggg ttcggtccca gggctggcac tctgtcgata ccccaccgag
     4441 accccattgg ggccaatacg cccgcgtttc ttccttttcc ccaccccacc ccccaagttc
     4501 gggtgaaggc ccagggctcg cagccaacgt cggggcggca ggccctgcca tagcctcagg
     4561 ttactcatat atactttaga ttgatttaaa acttcatttt taatttaaaa ggatctaggt
     4621 gaagatcctt tttgataatc tcatgaccaa aatcccttaa cgtgagtttt cgttccactg
     4681 agcgtcagac cccgtagaaa agatcaaagg atcttcttga gatccttttt ttctgcgcgt
     4741 aatctgctgc ttgcaaacaa aaaaaccacc gctaccagcg gtggtttgtt tgccggatca
     4801 agagctacca actctttttc cgaaggtaac tggcttcagc agagcgcaga taccaaatac
     4861 tgttcttcta gtgtagccgt agttaggcca ccacttcaag aactctgtag caccgcctac
     4921 atacctcgct ctgctaatcc tgttaccagt ggctgctgcc agtggcgata agtcgtgtct
     4981 taccgggttg gactcaagac gatagttacc ggataaggcg cagcggtcgg gctgaacggg
     5041 gggttcgtgc acacagccca gcttggagcg aacgacctac accgaactga gatacctaca
     5101 gcgtgagcta tgagaaagcg ccacgcttcc cgaagggaga aaggcggaca ggtatccggt
     5161 aagcggcagg gtcggaacag gagagcgcac gagggagctt ccagggggaa acgcctggta
     5221 tctttatagt cctgtcgggt ttcgccacct ctgacttgag cgtcgatttt tgtgatgctc
     5281 gtcagggggg cggagcctat ggaaaaacgc cagcaacgcg gcctttttac ggttcctggc
     5341 cttttgctgg ccttttgctc acatgttctt tcctgcgtta tcccctgatt ctgtggataa
     5401 ccgtattacc gccatgcat
//
